>Addgene plasmid #72988 | pBP-TL4 | depositor partial sequence | sequence record 133839 | Partial sequence between BsaI sites - Backbone pBP-RBS_H1
GGTCTCAGTACAGATCTAATAATTTTGTTTAACTTTAAGGAGATACATATGAGACC
