>Addgene plasmid #72988 | pBP-TL4 | addgene partial sequence | sequence record 147306 | RNAde-BB-1F 5'-tgccacctgacgtctaagaa-3'
ACCTATAAAATAGGCGTATCACGAGGCAGAATTTCAGATAAAAAAAATCCTTAGCTTTCGCTAAGGATGA
TTTCTGGAATTCGCGGCCGCTTCTAGAACGTCTCAATCTCTATTTGACGGCTAGCTCAGTCCTAGGTACA
GTGCTAGCGGTCTCAGTACAGATCTAATAATTTTGTTTAACTTTAAGGAGATACATATGAGACCGCGTAA
AGGAGAAGAACTTTTCACTGGAGTTGTCCCAATTCTTGTTGAATTAGATGGTGATGTTAATGGGCACAAA
TTTTCTGTCAGTGGAGAGGGTGAAGGTGATGCAACATACGGAAAACTTACCCTTAAATTTATTTGCACTA
CTGGAAAACTACCTGTTCCATGGCCAACACTTGTCACTACTTTCGGTTATGGTGTTCAATGCTTTGCGAG
ATACCCAGATCATATGAAACAGCATGACTTTTTCAAGAGTGCCATGCCCGAAGGTTATGTACAGGAAAGA
ACTATATTTTTCAAAGATGACGGGAACTACAAGACACGTGCTGAAGTCAAGTTTGAAGGTGATACCCTTG
TTAATAGAATCGAGTTAAAAGGTATTGATTTTAAAGAAGATGGAAACATTCTTGGACACAAATTGGAATA
CAACTATAACTCACACAATGTATACATCATGGCAGACAAACAAAAGAATGGAATCAAAGTTAACTTCAAA
ATTAGACACAACATTGAAGATGGAAGCGTTCAACTAGCAGACCATTATCAACAA
