>Addgene plasmid #72988 | pBP-TL4 | addgene partial sequence | sequence record 147308 | RNAde-BB-2R 5'-attaccgcctttgagtgagc -3'
CGAGCGCAGCGAGTCAGTGAGCGAGGAAAGCCTGCATAACGCGAAGTAATCTTTTCGGTTTTAAAGAAAA
AGGGCAGGGTGGTGACACCTTGCCCTTTTTTGCCGGACTGCAGCGTCTCTGGCAAACATATAAACGCAGA
AAGGCCCACCCGAAGGTGAGCCAGTGTGACTCTAGTAGAGAGCGTTCACCGACAAACAACAGATAAAACG
AAAGGCCCAGTCTTTCGACTGAGCCTTTCGTTTTATTTGATGCCTGGTCGATTATTTGTATAGTTCATCC
ATGCCATGTGTAATCCCAGCAGCTGTTACAAACTCAAGAAGGACCATGTGATCTCTCTTTTCGTTGGGAT
CTTTCGAAAGGGCAGATTGTGTGGACAGGTAATGGTTGTCTGGTAAAAGGACAGGGCCATCGCCAATTGG
AGTATTTTGTTGATAATGGTCTGCTAGTTGAACGCTTCCATCTTCAATGTTGTGTCTAATTTTGAAGTTA
ACTTTGATTCCATTCTTTTGTTTGTCTGCCATGATGTATACATTGTGTGAGTTATAGTTGTATTCCAATT
TGTGTCCAAGAATGTTTCCATCTTCTTTAAAATCAATACCTTTTAACTCGATTCTATTAACAAGGGTATC
ACCTTCAAACTTGACTTCAGCACGTGTCTTGTAGTTCCCGTCATCTTTGAAAAATATAGTTCTTTCCTGT
ACATAACCTTCGGGCATGGCACTCTTGAAAAAGTCATGCTGTTTCATATGATCTGGGTATCTCGCAAAGC
ATTGAACACCATAACCGAAAGTAGTGACAAGTGTTGGCCATGGAACAGGTAGTT
