[The description below was written by a language model from this plasmid's Addgene catalogue record.]
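Description:
pBP-TL4 is a basic part plasmid from the EcoFlex kit, a MoClo (modular cloning, Golden Gate-style) toolkit for synthetic biology in E. coli. It is built on the iGEM backbone pSB1C3, a high-copy bacterial cloning vector of about 3 kb that is selected with chloramphenicol. It is a part-storage and donor vector rather than an expression construct in its own right. The record gives no feature table, so the origin of replication and the flanking assembly sites are not explicitly listed, and the cloning sites used to insert the part are recorded as unknown.

The payload is a single short synthetic element, the H5 ribosome binding site (RBS_H5). An RBS directs ribosome recruitment and so sets the translation initiation rate of a downstream coding sequence. The record does not state the strength of H5 relative to other RBS parts. There is no promoter, coding sequence, tag or terminator recorded as part of the insert. In a hierarchical MoClo scheme, those elements are supplied by other part plasmids and combined with the RBS into complete transcription units.

One backbone modification is noted: the chloramphenicol acetyltransferase (CAT) resistance gene carries a silent C435G nucleotide change that removes an internal BsmBI site. BsmBI is a Type IIS restriction enzyme commonly used in Golden Gate assembly, so eliminating this site presumably keeps the vector from being cut within the marker during such reactions, while the encoded protein is unchanged. The plasmid is typically used as a source of a defined translation-control part when assembling and tuning gene expression constructs for E. coli.
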