Addgene plasmid #72988: pBP-TL4
Purpose: RBS_H5
Depositing lab: Paul Freemont. Depositing organization: Imperial College London. Publication: EcoFlex: A Multifunctional MoClo Kit for E. coli Synthetic Biology. Moore SJ, Lai HE, Kelwick RJ, Chee SM, Bell DJ, Polizzi KM, Freemont PS. ACS Synth Biol. 2016 May 2. 10.1021/acssynbio.6b00031 PubMed 27096716.
Backbone
  Vector backbone: pSB1C3
  Backbone manufacturer: iGEM
  Backbone size w/o insert (bp): 3039
  Vector type: Synthetic Biology
Growth in bacteria
  Bacterial resistance: Chloramphenicol, 25 μg/mL
  Growth temperature: 37°C
  Growth strain: JM109
  Copy number: High Copy
Gene/Insert
  Gene/Insert name: H5 RBS
  Species: Synthetic
  Mutation: CAT gene - C435G (nucleotide) - silent mutagenesis to remove BsmBI site
  Cloning method: Restriction Enzyme; 5′ cloning site Unknown (unknown if destroyed); 3′ cloning site Unknown (unknown if destroyed)
  Sequencing primers: 5′ VF2 (5' tgccacctgacgtctaagaa 3'); 3′ VR (5' attaccgcctttgagtgagc 3')
Terms and licenses: Academic/Nonprofit Terms; Industry Terms: Not Available to Industry
How to cite: pBP-TL4 was a gift from Paul Freemont (Addgene plasmid # 72988 ; http://n2t.net/addgene:72988 ; RRID:Addgene_72988)
